>Addgene plasmid #80042 | pCMV-EPN-01*(ΔL1) | depositor full sequence | sequence record 150280 | pCMV-EPN-01*(ΔL1) sequence 6305 bps
GACGGATCGGGAGATCTCCCGATCCCCTATGGTGCACTCTCAGTACAATCTGCTCTGATGCCGCATAGTT
AAGCCAGTATCTGCTCCCTGCTTGTGTGTTGGAGGTCGCTGAGTAGTGCGCGAGCAAAATTTAAGCTACA
ACAAGGCAAGGCTTGACCGACAATTGCATGAAGAATCTGCTTAGGGTTAGGCGTTTTGCGCTGCTTCGCG
ATGTACGGGCCAGATATACGCGTTGACATTGATTATTGACTAGTTATTAATAGTAATCAATTACGGGGTC
ATTAGTTCATAGCCCATATATGGAGTTCCGCGTTACATAACTTACGGTAAATGGCCCGCCTGGCTGACCG
CCCAACGACCCCCGCCCATTGACGTCAATAATGACGTATGTTCCCATAGTAACGCCAATAGGGACTTTCC
ATTGACGTCAATGGGTGGAGTATTTACGGTAAACTGCCCACTTGGCAGTACATCAAGTGTATCATATGCC
AAGTACGCCCCCTATTGACGTCAATGACGGTAAATGGCCCGCCTGGCATTATGCCCAGTACATGACCTTA
TGGGACTTTCCTACTTGGCAGTACATCTACGTATTAGTCATCGCTATTACCATGGTGATGCGGTTTTGGC
AGTACATCAATGGGCGTGGATAGCGGTTTGACTCACGGGGATTTCCAAGTCTCCACCCCATTGACGTCAA
TGGGAGTTTGTTTTGGCACCAAAATCAACGGGACTTTCCAAAATGTCGTAACAACTCCGCCCCATTGACG
CAAATGGGCGGTAGGCGTGTACGGTGGGAGGTCTATATAAGCAGAGCTCTCTGGCTAACTAGAGAACCCA
CTGCTTACTGGCTTATCGAAATTAATACGACTCACTATAGGGAGACCCAAGCTGGCTAGCGTTTAAACGG
GCCCTCTAGAATTATCGATCCGGAGGTACCCGGGCGGCCGCATGGGTGCGCGTGCGTCTGGTTCTAAATC
TGGCTCCGGCTCTGACTCTGGTAGCAAAATGGAAGAGCTGTTCAAGAAACACAAGATCGTTGCCGTGCTG
CGTGCCAATAGTGTGGAAGAAGCGAAAAAGAAAGCGCTGGCGGTTTTCCTGGGCGGCGTTCATCTGATTG
AAATTACCTTTACCGTGCCGGATGCGGATACCGTGATTAAGGAACTGAGCTTTCTGAAGGAAATGGGCGC
GATTATTGGTGCGGGCACCGTGACCAGCGTGGAGCAGTGCCGTAAAGCGGTGGAAAGTGGCGCCGAATTC
ATTGTGAGTCCGCACCTGGACGAGGAAATTAGCCAATTTTGCAAGGAGAAGGGTGTGTTCTATATGCCAG
GCGTTATGACCCCGACCGAACTGGTGAAAGCCATGAAACTGGGCCATACCATCTTAAAACTGTTTCCGGG
TGAGGTGGTGGGTCCGCAGTTTGTTAAAGCGATGAAAGGTCCGTTTCCGAATGTGAAATTTGTGCCAACC
GGCGGTGTTAATCTGGACAATGTGTGCGAATGGTTCAAAGCGGGCGTGCTGGCCGTGGGCGTGGGCAGCG
CGTTAGTGAAAGGCACCCCGGTGGAAGTGGCGGAAAAGGCCAAGGCGTTCGTTGAGAAGATTCGTGGCTG
CACCGAACAGAAACTGATTAGCGAAGAAGATCTGCAGTCTCGTCCGGAAGCGGCCGCAGCGCCGGAAGAA
TCTTTCCGTTCTGGTGTTGAAACCACCACGCCACCGCAAAAACAGGAGCCGATCGACAAAGAACTGTACC
CGCTGACCTCTCTGCGTTCTCTGTTCGGTAACGACCCGTCTTCTCAGTGACTCGAGAAGCTTGCTAGCAG
ATCTTTTTCCCTCTGCCAAAAATTATGGGGACATCATGAAGCCCCTTGAGCACTTAAGTTTAAACCGCTG
ATCAGCCTCGACTGTGCCTTCTAGTTGCCAGCCATCTGTTGTTTGCCCCTCCCCCGTGCCTTCCTTGACC
CTGGAAGGTGCCACTCCCACTGTCCTTTCCTAATAAAATGAGGAAATTGCATCGCATTGTCTGAGTAGGT
GTCATTCTATTCTGGGGGGTGGGGTGGGGCAGGACAGCAAGGGGGAGGATTGGGAAGACAATAGCAGGCA
TGCTGGGGATGCGGTGGGCTCTATGGCTTCTGAGGCGGAAAGAACCAGCTGGGGCTCTAGGGGGTATCCC
C
[124 nt withheld, positions 2172-2295]
C
[91 nt withheld, positions 2297-2387]
A
[49 nt withheld, positions 2389-2437]
CCTTTGACGTTGGAGTCCACGTTCTTT
[37 nt withheld, positions 2465-2501]
ACCCTATCTCGGTCTATTCTTTTGATTTATAAGGGATTTTGCCGATTTCGGCCTATTGGTTAAAAAATGA
GCTGATTTAACAAAAATTTAACGCGAATTAATTCTGTGGAATGTGTGTCAGTTAGGGTGTGGAAAGTCCC
CAGGCTCCCCAGCAGGCAGAAGTATGCAAAGCATGCATCTCAATTAGTCAGCAACCAGGTGTGGAAAGTC
CCCAGGCTCCCCAGCAGGCAGAAGTATGCAAAGCATGCATCTCAATTAGTCAGCAACCATAGTCCCGCCC
CTAACTCCGCCCATCCCGCCCCTAACTCCGCCCAGTTCCGCCCATTCTCCGCCCCATGGCTGACTAATTT
TTTTTATTTATGCAGAGGCCGAGGCCGCCTCTGCCTCTGAGCTATTCCAGAAGTAGTGAGGAGGCTTTTT
TGGAGGCCTAGGCTTTTGCAAAAAGCTCCCGGGAGCTTGTATATCCATTTTCGGATCTGATCAAGAGACA
GGATGAGGATCGTTTCGCATGATTGAACAAGATGGATTGCACGCAGGTTCTCCGGCCGCTTGGGTGGAGA
GGCTATTCGGCTATGACTGGGCACAACAGACAATCGGCTGCTCTGATGCCGCCGTGTTCCGGCTGTCAGC
GCAGGGGCGCCCGGTTCTTTTTGTCAAGACCGACCTGTCCGGTGCCCTGAATGAACTGCAGGACGAGGCA
GCGCGGCTATCGTGGCTGGCCACGACGGGCGTTCCTTGCGCAGCTGTGCTCGACGTTGTCACTGAAGCGG
GAAGGGACTGGCTGCTATTGGGCGAAGTGCCGGGGCAGGATCTCCTGTCATCTCACCTTGCTCCTGCCGA
GAAAGTATCCATCATGGCTGATGCAATGCGGCGGCTGCATACGCTTGATCCGGCTACCTGCCCATTCGAC
CACCAAGCGAAACATCGCATCGAGCGAGCACGTACTCGGATGGAAGCCGGTCTTGTCGATCAGGATGATC
TGGACGAAGAGCATCAGGGGCTCGCGCCAGCCGAACTGTTCGCCAGGCTCAAGGCGCGCATGCCCGACGG
CGAGGATCTCGTCGTGACCCATGGCGATGCCTGCTTGCCGAATATCATGGTGGAAAATGGCCGCTTTTCT
GGATTCATCGACTGTGGCCGGCTGGGTGTGGCGGACCGCTATCAGGACATAGCGTTGGCTACCCGTGATA
TTGCTGAAGAGCTTGGCGGCGAATGGGCTGACCGCTTCCTCGTGCTTTACGGTATCGCCGCTCCCGATTC
GCAGCGCATCGCCTTCTATCGCCTTCTTGACGAGTTCTTCTGAGCGGGACTCTGGGGTTCGAAATGACCG
ACCAAGCGACGCCCAACCTGCCATCACGAGATTTCGATTCCACCGCCGCCTTCTATGAAAGGTTGGGCTT
CGGAATCGTTTTCCGGGACGCCGGCTGGATGATCCTCCAGCGCGGGGATCTCATGCTGGAGTTCTTCGCC
CACCCCAACTTGTTTATTGCAGCTTATAATGGTTACAAATAAAGCAATAGCATCACAAATTTCACAAATA
AAGCATTTTTTTCACTGCATTCTAGTTGTGGTTTGTCCAAACTCATCAATGTATCTTATCATGTCTGTAT
ACCGTCGACCTCTAGCTAGAGCTTGGCGTAATCATGGTCATAGCTGTTTCCTGTGTGAAATTGTTATCCG
CTCACAATTCCACACAACATACGAGCCGGAAGCATAAAGTGTAAAGCCTGGGGTGCCTAATGAGTGAGCT
AACTCACATTAATTGCGTTGCGCTCACTGCCCGCTTTCCAGTCGGGAAACCTGTCGTGCCAGCTGCATTA
ATGAATCGGCCAACGCGCGGGGAGAGGCGGTTTGCGTATTGGGCGCTCTTCCGCTTCCTCGCTCACTGAC
TCGCTGCGCTCGGTCGTTCGGCTGCGGCGAGCGGTATCAGCTCACTCAAAGGCGGTAATACGGTTATCCA
CAGAATCAGGGGATAACGCAGGAAAGAACATGTGAGCAAAAGGCCAGCAAAAGGCCAGGAACCGTAAAAA
GGCCGCGTTGCTGGCGTTTTTCCATAGGCTCCGCCCCCCTGACGAGCATCACAAAAATCGACGCTCAAGT
CAGAGGTGGCGAAACCCGACAGGACTATAAAGATACCAGGCGTTTCCCCCTGGAAGCTCCCTCGTGCGCT
CTCCTGTTCCGACCCTGCCGCTTACCGGATACCTGTCCGCCTTTCTCCCTTCGGGAAGCGTGGCGCTTTC
TCATAGCTCACGCTGTAGGTATCTCAGTTCGGTGTAGGTCGTTCGCTCCAAGCTGGGCTGTGTGCACGAA
CCCCCCGTTCAGCCCGACCGCTGCGCCTTATCCGGTAACTATCGTCTTGAGTCCAACCCGGTAAGACACG
ACTTATCGCCACTGGCAGCAGCCACTGGTAACAGGATTAGCAGAGCGAGGTATGTAGGCGGTGCTACAGA
GTTCTTGAAGTGGTGGCCTAACTACGGCTACACTAGAAGAACAGTATTTGGTATCTGCGCTCTGCTGAAG
CCAGTTACCTTCGGAAAAAGAGTTGGTAGCTCTTGATCCGGCAAACAAACCACCGCTGGTAGCGGTGGTT
TTTTTGTTTGCAAGCAGCAGATTACGCGCAGAAAAAAAGGATCTCAAGAAGATCCTTTGATCTTTTCTAC
GGGGTCTGACGCTCAGTGGAACGAAAACTCACGTTAAGGGATTTTGGTCATGAGATTATCAAAAAGGATC
TTCACCTAGATCCTTTTAAATTAAAAATGAAGTTTTAAATCAATCTAAAGTATATATGAGTAAACTTGGT
CTGACAGTTACCAATGCTTAATCAGTGAGGCACCTATCTCAGCGATCTGTCTATTTCGTTCATCCATAGT
TGCCTGACTCCCCGTCGTGTAGATAACTACGATACGGGAGGGCTTACCATCTGGCCCCAGTGCTGCAATG
ATACCGCGAGACCCACGCTCACCGGCTCCAGATTTATCAGCAATAAACCAGCCAGCCGGAAGGGCCGAGC
GCAGAAGTGGTCCTGCAACTTTATCCGCCTCCATCCAGTCTATTAATTGTTGCCGGGAAGCTAGAGTAAG
TAGTTCGCCAGTTAATAGTTTGCGCAACGTTGTTGCCATTGCTACAGGCATCGTGGTGTCACGCTCGTCG
TTTGGTATGGCTTCATTCAGCTCCGGTTCCCAACGATCAAGGCGAGTTACATGATCCCCCATGTTGTGCA
AAAAAGCGGTTAGCTCCTTCGGTCCTCCGATCGTTGTCAGAAGTAAGTTGGCCGCAGTGTTATCACTCAT
GGTTATGGCAGCACTGCATAATTCTCTTACTGTCATGCCATCCGTAAGATGCTTTTCTGTGACTGGTGAG
TACTCAACCAAGTCATTCTGAGAATAGTGTATGCGGCGACCGAGTTGCTCTTGCCCGGCGTCAATACGGG
ATAATACCGCGCCACATAGCAGAACTTTAAAAGTGCTCATCATTGGAAAACGTTCTTCGGGGCGAAAACT
CTCAAGGATCTTACCGCTGTTGAGATCCAGTTCGATGTAACCCACTCGTGCACCCAACTGATCTTCAGCA
TCTTTTACTTTCACCAGCGTTTCTGGGTGAGCAAAAACAGGAAGGCAAAATGCCGCAAAAAAGGGAATAA
GGGCGACACGGAAATGTTGAATACTCATACTCTTCCTTTTTCAATATTATTGAAGCATTTATCAGGGTTA
TTGTCTCATGAGCGGATACATATTTGAATGTATTTAGAAAAATAAACAAATAGGGGTTCCGCGCACATTT
CCCCGAAAAGTGCCACCTGACGTC
Features (pLannotate 1.2.2; 20 found; start..end, strand, type, name):
     28..80      -  misc_feature   bom (fragment): basis of mobility region from pBR322
    235..614     +  enhancer       CMV enhancer: human cytomegalovirus immediate early enhancer
    615..818     +  promoter       CMV promoter: human cytomegalovirus (CMV) immediate early promoter
    814..847     +  LTR            5' LTR (truncated) (fragment): truncated 5' long terminal repeat (LTR) from HIV-1
    863..881     +  promoter       T7 promoter: promoter for bacteriophage T7 RNA polymerase
   1642..1797    +  CDS            gag (fragment): GAG_HV1H2 - Experimental evidence at protein level: Swiss-Prot protein existence level 1. [p6-gag]: Plays a role in budding of the assembled particle by interacting with the host class E VPS proteins TSG101 and PDCD6IP/AIP1. From Human immunodeficiency virus type 1 group M subtype B (isolate HXB2) (HIV-1).
   1902..2126    +  polyA_signal   bGH poly(A) signal: bovine growth hormone polyadenylation signal
   2130..2151    +  promoter       SV40 promoter (fragment): SV40 enhancer and early promoter
   2172..2600    +  rep_origin     f1 ori (sequence partly withheld): f1 bacteriophage origin of replication; arrow indicates direction of (+) strand synthesis
   2614..2943    +  promoter       SV40 promoter: SV40 enhancer and early promoter
   3010..3801    +  CDS            neo: KKA2_KLEPN - Also known as kan, nptII. Experimental evidence at protein level: Swiss-Prot protein existence level 1. Resistance to kanamycin, neomycin, paromomycin, ribostamycin, butirosin and gentamicin B. From Klebsiella pneumoniae.
   3825..3983    +  CDS            ble (fragment): BLE_KLEPN - Experimental evidence at protein level: Swiss-Prot protein existence level 1. Binding protein with a strong affinity to the bleomycin family of antibiotics. Binds to CL990; an antimitotic-antibiotic compound. From Klebsiella pneumoniae.
   3978..4099    +  polyA_signal   SV40 poly(A) signal: SV40 polyadenylation signal
   4172..4188    -  protein_bind   lac operator: The lac repressor binds to the lac operator to inhibit transcription in E. coli. This inhibition can be relieved by adding lactose or isopropyl-β-D-thiogalactopyranoside (IPTG). lac repressor encoded by lacI
   4196..4226    -  promoter       lac promoter: promoter for the E. coli lac operon
   4241..4262    -  protein_bind   CAP binding site: CAP binding activates transcription in the presence of cAMP. E. coli catabolite activator protein
   4275..4367    -  CDS            lacI (fragment): lac repressor; lacI; The lac repressor binds to the lac operator to inhibit transcription in E. coli. This inhibition can be relieved by adding lactose or isopropyl-β-D-thiogalactopyranoside (IPTG).
   4550..5138    -  rep_origin     ori: high-copy-number ColE1/pMB1/pBR322/pUC origin of replication
   5309..6169    -  CDS            AmpR: β-lactamase; bla; confers resistance to ampicillin, carbenicillin, and related antibiotics
   6170..6274    -  promoter       AmpR promoter: bla
