[The description below was written by a language model from this plasmid's Addgene catalogue record and pLannotate feature annotations shown in this document.]
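Description:
pCMV-EPN-01*(ΔL1) is a 6.3 kb mammalian expression plasmid built on a pCMV(WT) backbone. It is propagated in E. coli through a high-copy ColE1/pUC-type origin with ampicillin selection (AmpR under its own bla promoter), and it also carries an f1 phage origin. For selection in mammalian cells, an SV40 early promoter drives a neomycin phosphotransferase gene followed by an SV40 polyadenylation signal, which confers G418 resistance. Small annotated fragments (bom, lac promoter/operator, lacI, ble, a short HIV-1 LTR match) appear to be backbone remnants with no stated function.

The payload is a synthetic open reading frame of about 849 bp, cloned between NdeI and XhoI sites. It is expressed from the CMV immediate-early enhancer and promoter and terminated by the bGH poly(A) signal. A T7 promoter lies just upstream of the insert. The insert encodes EPN-01*, a Myc-tagged designed protein from work on engineered proteins that induce release of nanocage-containing extracellular vesicles. The feature table identifies only the C-terminal portion of the coding region, a segment matching the HIV-1 Gag p6 domain, which normally promotes budding by recruiting the host factors TSG101 and ALIX. The rest of the designed protein is not annotated.

In this variant the PTAP late-domain motif in p6 is mutated to alanine, which would be expected to disrupt the TSG101-binding function. The construct is therefore suited to testing how far vesicle release depends on this late domain. The insert name field reads "ΔL2" while the plasmid name reads "ΔL1". The stated purpose and mutation both point to the PTAP motif.
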