Addgene plasmid #80042: pCMV-EPN-01*(ΔL1)
Purpose: Expression of PTAP L domain mutant EPN-01*
Depositing lab: Wesley Sundquist. Depositing organization: University of Utah. Publication: Designed proteins induce the formation of nanocage-containing extracellular vesicles. Votteler J, Ogohara C, Yi S, Hsia Y, Nattermann U, Belnap DM, King NP, Sundquist WI. Nature. 2016 Dec 8;540(7632):292-295. doi: 10.1038/nature20607. Epub 2016 Nov 30. PubMed 27919066.
Backbone
  Vector backbone: pCMV(WT)
  Backbone manufacturer: ...
  Backbone size w/o insert (bp): 5478
  Total vector size (bp): 6305
  Vector type: Mammalian Expression
  Selectable markers: Neomycin (select with G418)
Growth in bacteria
  Bacterial resistance: Ampicillin, 100 μg/mL
  Growth temperature: 37°C
  Growth strain: DH5alpha
  Copy number: High Copy
Gene/Insert
  Gene/Insert name: pCMV-EPN-01*(ΔL2)
  Species: Synthetic
  Insert size (bp): 849
  Mutation: PTAP sequence in p6 mutated to Ala
  Promoter: CMV
  Tag / fusion protein: Myc
  Cloning method: Restriction Enzyme; 5′ cloning site NdeI (not destroyed); 3′ cloning site XhoI (not destroyed)
  Sequencing primers: 5′ T7; 3′ BGHR
Terms and licenses: Academic/Nonprofit Terms; Industry Terms: Not Available to Industry
How to cite: pCMV-EPN-01*(ΔL1) was a gift from Wesley Sundquist (Addgene plasmid # 80042 ; http://n2t.net/addgene:80042 ; RRID:Addgene_80042)
