>Addgene plasmid #80042 | pCMV-EPN-01*(ΔL1) | addgene partial sequence | sequence record 157749 | T7 5'-TAATACGACTCACTATAGGG-3'
ATTATCGATCCGGAGGTACCCGGGCGGCCGCATGGGTGCGCGTGCGTCTGGTTCTAAATCTGGCTCCGGC
TCTGACTCTGGTAGCAAAATGGAAGAGCTGTTCAAGAAACACAAGATCGTTGCCGTGCTGCGTGCCAATA
GTGTGGAAGAAGCGAAAAAGAAAGCGCTGGCGGTTTTCCTGGGCGGCGTTCATCTGATTGAAATTACCTT
TACCGTGCCGGATGCGGATACCGTGATTAAGGAACTGAGCTTTCTGAAGGAAATGGGCGCGATTATTGGT
GCGGGCACCGTGACCAGCGTGGAGCAGTGCCGTAAAGCGGTGGAAAGTGGCGCCGAATTCATTGTGAGTC
CGCACCTGGACGAGGAAATTAGCCAATTTTGCAAGGAGAAGGGTGTGTTCTATATGCCAGGCGTTATGAC
CCCGACCGAACTGGTGAAAGCCATGAAACTGGGCCATACCATCTTAAAACTGTTTCCGGGTGAGGTGGTG
GGTCCGCAGTTTGTTAAAGCGATGAAAGGTCCGTTTCCGAATGTGAAATTTGTGCCAACCGGCGGTGTTA
ATCTGGACAATGTGTGCGAATGGTTCAAAGCGGGCGTGCTGGCCGTGGGCGTGGGCAGCGCGTTAGTGAA
AGGCACCCCGGTGGAAGTGGCGGAAAAGGCCAAGGCGTTCGTTGAGAAGATTCGTGGCTGCACCGAACAG
AAACTGATTAGCGAAGAAGATCTGCAGTCTCGTCCGGAAGCGGCCGCAGCGCCGGAAGAATCTTTCCGTT
CTGGTGTTGAAACCACCACGCCACCGCAAA
