>Addgene plasmid #80042 | pCMV-EPN-01*(ΔL1) | addgene partial sequence | sequence record 157750 | BGH-rev 5'-TAGAAGGCACAGTCGAGG-3'
GGGCTTCATGATGTCCCCATAATTTTTGGCAGAGGGAAAAAGATCTGCTAGCAAGCTTCTCGAGTCACTG
AGAAGACGGGTCGTTACCGAACAGAGAACGCAGAGAGGTCAGCGGGTACAGTTCTTTGTCGATCGGCTCC
TGTTTTTGCGGTGGCGTGGTGGTTTCAACACCAGAACGGAAAGATTCTTCCGGCGCTGCGGCCGCTTCCG
GACGAGACTGCAGATCTTCTTCGCTAATCAGTTTCTGTTCGGTGCAGCCACGAATCTTCTCAACGAACGC
CTTGGCCTTTTCCGCCACTTCCACCGGGGTGCCTTTCACTAACGCGCTGCCCACGCCCACGGCCAGCACG
CCCGCTTTGAACCATTCGCACACATTGTCCAGATTAACACCGCCGGTTGGCACAAATTTCACATTCGGAA
ACGGACCTTTCATCGCTTTAACAAACTGCGGACCCACCACCTCACCCGGAAACAGTTTTAAGATGGTATG
GCCCAGTTTCATGGCTTTCACCAGTTCGGTCGGGGTCATAACGCCTGGCATATAGAACACACCCTTCTCC
TTGCAAAATTGGCTAATTTCCTCGTCCAGGTGCGGACTCACAATGAATTCGGCGCCACTTTCCACCGCTT
TACGGCACTGCTCCACGCTGGTCACGGTGCCCGCACCAATAATCGCGCCCATTTCCTTCAGAAAGCTCAG
TTCCTTAATCACGGTATCCGCATCCGGCACGGTAAAGGTAATTTCAATCAGATGAACGCCGCCCAGGAAA
ACCGCCAGCGCTTTCTTTTTCGCTTCTTC
